Addgene plasmid #41147: pEGFP Centrin2 (Nigg UK185)
Depositing lab: Erich Nigg. Depositing organization: University of Basel. Publication: Plk4-induced centriole biogenesis in human cells. Kleylein-Sohn J, Westendorf J, Le Clech M, Habedanck R, Stierhof YD, Nigg EA. Dev Cell. 2007 Aug;13(2):190-202. 10.1016/j.devcel.2007.07.002 PubMed 17681131.
Backbone
  Vector backbone: pEGFP-C2
  Backbone manufacturer: Clontech
  Backbone size w/o insert (bp): 4700
  Total vector size (bp): 5300
  Vector type: Mammalian Expression
Growth in bacteria
  Bacterial resistance: Kanamycin, 50 μg/mL
  Growth temperature: 37°C
  Growth strain: DH5alpha
  Copy number: Unknown
Gene/Insert
  Gene/Insert name: Centrin-2 (alt names: CENT2; centrin, EF-hand protein, 2; CALT)
  Species: H. sapiens (human)
  Insert size (bp): 519
  GenBank ID: NM_004344.1 NP_004335.1
  Entrez Gene: CETN2 (a.k.a. CALT, CEN2)
  Promoter: CMV
  Tag / fusion protein: eGFP (N terminal on backbone)
  Cloning method: Restriction Enzyme; 5′ cloning site BglII/BamHI (destroyed during cloning); 3′ cloning site XhoI/SalI (destroyed during cloning)
  Sequencing primers: 5′ EGFP-C; CMV-F; 3′ SV40-pA-R
Terms and licenses: Academic/Nonprofit Terms; Industry Terms: Not Available to Industry
Depositor comments: An additional short protein sequence (LDGTAGPGSTGSR) is present at the C-terminus of Centrin2 due to the cloning strategy used.
How to cite: pEGFP Centrin2 (Nigg UK185) was a gift from Erich Nigg (Addgene plasmid # 41147 ; http://n2t.net/addgene:41147 ; RRID:Addgene_41147)
