[The description below was written by a language model from this plasmid's Addgene catalogue record and pLannotate feature annotations shown in this document.]
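Description:
pEGFP Centrin2 (Nigg UK185) is a mammalian expression plasmid built on the Clontech pEGFP-C2 backbone that produces human centrin-2 (CETN2, also called CALT or CEN2) fused at its N terminus to EGFP. Transcription is driven by the human cytomegalovirus immediate early enhancer and promoter, which sit directly upstream of the EGFP coding sequence. The roughly 519 bp centrin-2 open reading frame follows in frame after a short linker, and the transcript is terminated by the SV40 polyadenylation signal. The insert was introduced by restriction cloning using compatible-end junctions (BglII/BamHI at the 5′ side, XhoI/SalI at the 3′ side), so all four sites were destroyed. The depositor notes that this strategy leaves a short stretch of extra vector-derived amino acids at the C terminus of centrin-2, consistent with the residual multiple cloning site fragment annotated just after the gene.

The plasmid replicates in E. coli from a high-copy ColE1/pUC-type origin and also carries an f1 origin for single-stranded DNA production. A single Tn5 aminoglycoside phosphotransferase (NeoR/KanR) cassette serves both hosts: a bacterial bla-type promoter gives kanamycin resistance in bacteria, while the SV40 enhancer/early promoter and HSV TK poly(A) signal allow G418 selection of stably transfected mammalian cells. The small large T antigen, ble and bGH poly(A) fragments in the annotation are probably backbone remnants or partial matches rather than functional elements. The sequenced record is 5,229 nt, close to the approximately 5.3 kb catalogue size. Centrin-2 is an EF-hand protein that localises to centrioles, and the associated publication on Plk4-induced centriole biogenesis in human cells suggests that the construct serves as a fluorescent centriole marker.
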