Features (pLannotate 1.2.2; 15 found; start..end, strand, type, name):
     81..384     +  enhancer       CMV enhancer: human cytomegalovirus immediate early enhancer
    385..588     +  promoter       CMV promoter: human cytomegalovirus (CMV) immediate early promoter
    633..1349    +  CDS            EGFP: EGFP is a basic (constitutively fluorescent) green fluorescent protein published in 1996, derived from Aequorea victoria. It is reported to be a rapidly-maturing weak dimer with moderate acid sensitivity.
   1371..1886    +  CDS            CETN2: CETN2_HUMAN - Also known as CALT, CEN2. Experimental evidence at protein level: Swiss-Prot protein existence level 1. As a component of the TREX-2 complex, involved in the export of mRNAs to the cytoplasm through the nuclear pores. From Homo sapiens (Human).
   1888..1913    +  misc_feature   MCS (fragment): multiple cloning site
   1930..2014    +  CDS            large T antigen (fragment): large T antigen from SV40 (simian virus 40)
   2037..2158    +  polyA_signal   SV40 poly(A) signal: SV40 polyadenylation signal
   2192..2620    -  rep_origin     f1 ori (sequence partly withheld): f1 bacteriophage origin of replication; arrow indicates direction of (+) strand synthesis
   2647..2751    +  promoter       AmpR promoter: bla
   2753..3110    +  promoter       SV40 promoter: SV40 enhancer and early promoter
   3145..3939    +  CDS            NeoR/KanR: aminoglycoside phosphotransferase from Tn5; aph(3')-II (or nptII); confers resistance to neomycin, kanamycin, and G418 (Geneticin®)
   3960..4112    +  CDS            ble (fragment): BLE_KLEPN - Experimental evidence at protein level: Swiss-Prot protein existence level 1. Binding protein with a strong affinity to the bleomycin family of antibiotics. Binds to CL990; an antimitotic-antibiotic compound. From Klebsiella pneumoniae.
   4171..4218    +  polyA_signal   HSV TK poly(A) signal: herpes simplex virus thymidine kinase polyadenylation signal (Cole and Stacy, 1985)
   4309..4325    -  polyA_signal   bGH poly(A) signal (fragment): bovine growth hormone polyadenylation signal
   4547..5135    +  rep_origin     ori: high-copy-number ColE1/pMB1/pBR322/pUC origin of replication
>Addgene plasmid #41147 | pEGFP Centrin2 (Nigg UK185) | addgene full sequence | sequence record 219853 | Addgene NGS Result
ACCGTATTACCGCCATGCATTAGTTATTAATAGTAATCAATTACGGGGTCATTAGTTCATAGCCCATATA
TGGAGTTCCGCGTTACATAACTTACGGTAAATGGCCCGCCTGGCTGACCGCCCAACGACCCCCGCCCATT
GACGTCAATAATGACGTATGTTCCCATAGTAACGCCAATAGGGACTTTCCATTGACGTCAATGGGTGGAG
TATTTACGGTAAACTGCCCACTTGGCAGTACATCAAGTGTATCATATGCCAAGTACGCCCCCTATTGACG
TCAATGACGGTAAATGGCCCGCCTGGCATTATGCCCAGTACATGACCTTATGGGACTTTCCTACTTGGCA
GTACATCTACGTATTAGTCATCGCTATTACCATGGTGATGCGGTTTTGGCAGTACATCAATGGGCGTGGA
TAGCGGTTTGACTCACGGGGATTTCCAAGTCTCCACCCCATTGACGTCAATGGGAGTTTGTTTTGGCACC
AAAATCAACGGGACTTTCCAAAATGTCGTAACAACTCCGCCCCATTGACGCAAATGGGCGGTAGGCGTGT
ACGGTGGGAGGTCTATATAAGCAGAGCTGGTTTAGTGAACCGTCAGATCCGCTAGCGCTACCGGTCGCCA
CCATGGTGAGCAAGGGCGAGGAGCTGTTCACCGGGGTGGTGCCCATCCTGGTCGAGCTGGACGGCGACGT
AAACGGCCACAAGTTCAGCGTGTCCGGCGAGGGCGAGGGCGATGCCACCTACGGCAAGCTGACCCTGAAG
TTCATCTGCACCACCGGCAAGCTGCCCGTGCCCTGGCCCACCCTCGTGACCACCCTGACCTACGGCGTGC
AGTGCTTCAGCCGCTACCCCGACCACATGAAGCAGCACGACTTCTTCAAGTCCGCCATGCCCGAAGGCTA
CGTCCAGGAGCGCACCATCTTCTTCAAGGACGACGGCAACTACAAGACCCGCGCCGAGGTGAAGTTCGAG
GGCGACACCCTGGTGAACCGCATCGAGCTGAAGGGCATCGACTTCAAGGAGGACGGCAACATCCTGGGGC
ACAAGCTGGAGTACAACTACAACAGCCACAACGTCTATATCATGGCCGACAAGCAGAAGAACGGCATCAA
GGTGAACTTCAAGATCCGCCACAACATCGAGGACGGCAGCGTGCAGCTCGCCGACCACTACCAGCAGAAC
ACCCCCATCGGCGACGGCCCCGTGCTGCTGCCCGACAACCACTACCTGAGCACCCAGTCCGCCCTGAGCA
AAGACCCCAACGAGAAGCGCGATCACATGGTCCTGCTGGAGTTCGTGACCGCCGCCGGGATCACTCTCGG
CATGGACGAGCTGTACAAGTCCGGCCGGACTCAGATCCCCATGGCCTCCAACTTTAAGAAGGCAAACATG
GCATCAAGTTCTCAGCGAAAAAGAATGAGCCCTAAGCCTGAGCTTACTGAAGAGCAAAAGCAGGAGATCC
GGGAAGCTTTTGATCTTTTCGATGCGGATGGAACTGGCACCATAGATGTTAAAGAACTGAAGGTGGCAAT
GAGGGCCCTGGGCTTTGAACCCAAGAAAGAAGAAATTAAGAAAATGATAAGTGAAATTGATAAGGAAGGG
ACAGGAAAAATGAACTTTGGTGACTTTTTAACTGTGATGACCCAGAAAATGTCTGAGAAAGATACTAAAG
AAGAAATCCTGAAAGCTTTCAAGCTCTTTGATGATGATGAAACTGGGAAGATTTCGTTCAAAAATCTGAA
ACGCGTGGCCAAGGAGTTGGGTGAGAACCTGACTGATGAGGAGCTGCAGGAAATGATTGATGAAGCTGAT
CGAGATGGAGATGGAGAGGTCAGTGAGCAAGAGTTCCTGCGCATCATGAAGAAGACCAGCCTTTACCTCG
ACGGTACCGCGGGCCCGGGATCCACCGGATCTAGATAACTGATCATAATCAGCCATACCACATTTGTAGA
GGTTTTACTTGCTTTAAAAAACCTCCCACACCTCCCCCTGAACCTGAAACATAAAATGAATGCAATTGTT
GTTGTTAACTTGTTTATTGCAGCTTATAATGGTTACAAATAAAGCAATAGCATCACAAATTTCACAAATA
AAGCATTTTTTTCACTGCATTCTAGTTGTGGTTTGTCCAAACTCATCAATGTATCTTAACGCGTAAATTG
TAAGCGTTAATATTTTGTTAAAATTCGCGTTAAATTTTTGTTAAATCAGCTCATTTTTTAACCAATAGGC
CGAAATCGGCAAAATCCCTTATAAATCAAAAGAATAGACCGAGATAGGGT
[37 nt withheld, positions 2291-2327]
AAAGAACGTGGACTCCAACGTCAAAGG
[49 nt withheld, positions 2355-2403]
T
[91 nt withheld, positions 2405-2495]
G
[124 nt withheld, positions 2497-2620]
CAGGTGGCACTTTTCGGGGAAATGTGCGCGGAACCCCTATTTGTTTATTTTTCTAAATACATTCAAATAT
GTATCCGCTCATGAGACAATAACCCTGATAAATGCTTCAATAATATTGAAAAAGGAAGAGTCCTGAGGCG
GAAAGAACCAGCTGTGGAATGTGTGTCAGTTAGGGTGTGGAAAGTCCCCAGGCTCCCCAGCAGGCAGAAG
TATGCAAAGCATGCATCTCAATTAGTCAGCAACCAGGTGTGGAAAGTCCCCAGGCTCCCCAGCAGGCAGA
AGTATGCAAAGCATGCATCTCAATTAGTCAGCAACCATAGTCCCGCCCCTAACTCCGCCCATCCCGCCCC
TAACTCCGCCCAGTTCCGCCCATTCTCCGCCCCATGGCTGACTAATTTTTTTTATTTATGCAGAGGCCGA
GGCCGCCTCGGCCTCTGAGCTATTCCAGAAGTAGTGAGGAGGCTTTTTTGGAGGCCTAGGCTTTTGCAAA
GATCGATCAAGAGACAGGATGAGGATCGTTTCGCATGATTGAACAAGATGGATTGCACGCAGGTTCTCCG
GCCGCTTGGGTGGAGAGGCTATTCGGCTATGACTGGGCACAACAGACAATCGGCTGCTCTGATGCCGCCG
TGTTCCGGCTGTCAGCGCAGGGGCGCCCGGTTCTTTTTGTCAAGACCGACCTGTCCGGTGCCCTGAATGA
ACTGCAAGACGAGGCAGCGCGGCTATCGTGGCTGGCCACGACGGGCGTTCCTTGCGCAGCTGTGCTCGAC
GTTGTCACTGAAGCGGGAAGGGACTGGCTGCTATTGGGCGAAGTGCCGGGGCAGGATCTCCTGTCATCTC
ACCTTGCTCCTGCCGAGAAAGTATCCATCATGGCTGATGCAATGCGGCGGCTGCATACGCTTGATCCGGC
TACCTGCCCATTCGACCACCAAGCGAAACATCGCATCGAGCGAGCACGTACTCGGATGGAAGCCGGTCTT
GTCGATCAGGATGATCTGGACGAAGAGCATCAGGGGCTCGCGCCAGCCGAACTGTTCGCCAGGCTCAAGG
CGAGCATGCCCGACGGCGAGGATCTCGTCGTGACCCATGGCGATGCCTGCTTGCCGAATATCATGGTGGA
AAATGGCCGCTTTTCTGGATTCATCGACTGTGGCCGGCTGGGTGTGGCGGACCGCTATCAGGACATAGCG
TTGGCTACCCGTGATATTGCTGAAGAGCTTGGCGGCGAATGGGCTGACCGCTTCCTCGTGCTTTACGGTA
TCGCCGCTCCCGATTCGCAGCGCATCGCCTTCTATCGCCTTCTTGACGAGTTCTTCTGAGCGGGACTCTG
GGGTTCGAAATGACCGACCAAGCGACGCCCAACCTGCCATCACGAGATTTCGATTCCACCGCCGCCTTCT
ATGAAAGGTTGGGCTTCGGAATCGTTTTCCGGGACGCCGGCTGGATGATCCTCCAGCGCGGGGATCTCAT
GCTGGAGTTCTTCGCCCACCCTAGGGGGAGGCTAACTGAAACACGGAAGGAGACAATACCGGAAGGAACC
CGCGCTATGACGGCAATAAAAAGACAGAATAAAACGCACGGTGTTGGGTCGTTTGTTCATAAACGCGGGG
TTCGGTCCCAGGGCTGGCACTCTGTCGATACCCCACCGAGACCCCATTGGGGCCAATACGCCCGCGTTTC
TTCCTTTTCCCCACCCCACCCCCCAAGTTCGGGTGAAGGCCCAGGGCTCGCAGCCAACGTCGGGGCGGCA
GGCCCTGCCATAGCCTCAGGTTACTCATATATACTTTAGATTGATTTAAAACTTCATTTTTAATTTAAAA
GGATCTAGGTGAAGATCCTTTTTGATAATCTCATGACCAAAATCCCTTAACGTGAGTTTTCGTTCCACTG
AGCGTCAGACCCCGTAGAAAAGATCAAAGGATCTTCTTGAGATCCTTTTTTTCTGCGCGTAATCTGCTGC
TTGCAAACAAAAAAACCACCGCTACCAGCGGTGGTTTGTTTGCCGGATCAAGAGCTACCAACTCTTTTTC
CGAAGGTAACTGGCTTCAGCAGAGCGCAGATACCAAATACTGTTCTTCTAGTGTAGCCGTAGTTAGGCCA
CCACTTCAAGAACTCTGTAGCACCGCCTACATACCTCGCTCTGCTAATCCTGTTACCAGTGGCTGCTGCC
AGTGGCGATAAGTCGTGTCTTACCGGGTTGGACTCAAGACGATAGTTACCGGATAAGGCGCAGCGGTCGG
GCTGAACGGGGGGTTCGTGCACACAGCCCAGCTTGGAGCGAACGACCTACACCGAACTGAGATACCTACA
GCGTGAGCTATGAGAAAGCGCCACGCTTCCCGAAGGGAGAAAGGCGGACAGGTATCCGGTAAGCGGCAGG
GTCGGAACAGGAGAGCGCACGAGGGAGCTTCCAGGGGGAAACGCCTGGTATCTTTATAGTCCTGTCGGGT
TTCGCCACCTCTGACTTGAGCGTCGATTTTTGTGATGCTCGTCAGGGGGGCGGAGCCTATGGAAAAACGC
CAGCAACGCGGCCTTTTTACGGTTCCTGGCCTTTTGCTGGCCTTTTGCTCACATGTTCTTTCCTGCGTTA
TCCCCTGATTCTGTGGATA
